Addgene plasmid #63333: pFusX2-51
Purpose: Encodes RVD positions 4-6 in TALEN assembly
Depositing lab: Stephen Ekker. Depositing organization: Mayo Foundation for Medical Education and Research. Publication: FusX: A rapid one-step TALE assembly system for genome science. Ma AC, McNulty MS, Tanya PL, Jarryd CM, Martinez-Galvez G, Argue DP, Lee HB, Urban MD, Bullard CE, Blackburn PR, Man TK, Clark KJ, Ekker SC. Hum Gene Ther. 2016 Jun;27(6):451-63. doi: 10.1089/hum.2015.172 PubMed 26854857.
Backbone
  Vector backbone: FusX2
  Backbone size w/o insert (bp): 3006
  Vector type: TALEN
Growth in bacteria
  Bacterial resistance: Spectinomycin, 50 μg/mL
  Growth temperature: 37°C
  Growth strain: DH5alpha
  Copy number: High Copy
Gene/Insert
  Gene/Insert name: NG NI NN (alt name: X2_TAG)
  Species: Synthetic
  Mutation: none
  Cloning method: Restriction Enzyme; 5′ cloning site BsaI (destroyed during cloning); 3′ cloning site BsaI (destroyed during cloning)
  Sequencing primers: 5′ pCR8_F1; 3′ pCR8_R1
Terms and licenses: Academic/Nonprofit Terms; Industry Terms: Not Available to Industry
How to cite: pFusX2-51 was a gift from Stephen Ekker (Addgene plasmid # 63333 ; http://n2t.net/addgene:63333 ; RRID:Addgene_63333)
