[The description below was written by a language model from this plasmid's Addgene catalogue record.]
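Description:
pFusX2-51 is a component plasmid from the FusX TALE assembly system, a library-based kit designed to build custom TAL effector arrays in a single rapid step. It is built on the FusX2 backbone (about 3 kb without insert), is maintained as a high-copy plasmid in standard E. coli cloning strains, and is selected with spectinomycin. The record does not include a feature table, so the origin of replication and other backbone elements are not specified, although the listed sequencing primers are of the pCR8 type, suggesting a related backbone.

The insert is a synthetic, pre-assembled trimer of TALE repeats carrying the repeat-variable diresidues NG, NI and NN, which under the standard TALE code recognise T, A and G respectively, consistent with the alternative name X2_TAG. This trimer occupies RVD positions 4 to 6 of the final array. It was cloned into the backbone through BsaI sites that were destroyed in the process, as is typical of Golden Gate-style cloning with type IIS enzymes. The plasmid carries no promoter-driven expression cassette according to the record and is not itself an expression construct. Instead, it serves as one interchangeable member of the position 4–6 library: a user picks the trimer plasmid matching the desired target sequence at each position set and combines them with the other library modules and a receiver vector to generate a full-length TALEN or other TALE fusion for genome editing and related applications. The details of the enzymes used for that final assembly are not stated in the record.
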