>Addgene plasmid #63333 | pFusX2-51 | depositor partial sequence | sequence record 105184 | pFusX2_TAG
AGTCTTAAGCGTCTCCCTGACCCCGGACCAAGTGGTGGCTATCGCCAGCAACGGTGGCGGCAAGCAAGCG
CTCGAAACGGTGCAGCGGCTGTTGCCGGTGCTGTGCCAGGACCATGGCCTGACCCCGGACCAAGTGGTGG
CTATCGCCAGCAACATTGGCGGCAAGCAAGCGCTCGAAACGGTGCAGCGGCTGTTGCCGGTGCTGTGCCA
GGACCATGGCCTGACCCCGGACCAAGTGGTGGCTATCGCCAGCAACAATGGCGGCAAGCAAGCGCTCGAA
ACGGTGCAGCGGCTGTTGCCGGTGCTGTGCCAGGACCATGGCGAGACGTC
