>Addgene plasmid #63333 | pFusX2-51 | depositor partial sequence | sequence record 105185 | FusX2
CGTCTCCCTGACCCCGGACCAAGTGGTGGCTATCGAGACCGGCGCCGCTACGGGCGCGTCCCATTCGCCA
TTCAGGCTGCGCAACTGTTGGGAAGGGCGATCGGTGCGGGCTCTTCGCTATTACGCCAGCTGGCGAAAGG
GGGATGTGCTGCAAGGCGATTAAGTTGGGAACGCCAGGGTTTTCCCAGTCACGACGTTGTAAAACGACGG
CCAGTGAGCGCGCGTAATCGACTCACTATAGGGCGAATTGGGTACCGGGCCCCCCCTCGAGGTCCTCCAG
CTTTTGTTCCCTTTAGTGAGGGTTAATTGCGCGCTTGGCGTAATCATGGTCATAGCTGTTTCCTGTGTGA
AATTGTTATCCGCTCACAATTCCACACAACATACGAGCCGGAAGCATAAAGTGTAAAGCCTGGGGTGCCT
AATGAGTGAGCTAACTCACATTAATTGCGTTGCGCTCACTGCCCGCTTTCCACCGGTGGTCTCTGGCGGC
AAGCAAGCGCTCGAAACGGTGCAGCGGCTGTTGCCGGTGCTGTGCCAGGACCATGGCGAGACGTCTAGAC
CAGCCAGGACAGAAATGCCTCGACTTCGCTGCTACCCAAGGTTGCCGGGTGACGCACACCGTGGAAACGG
ATGAAGGCACGAACCCAGTGGACATAAGCCTGTTCGGTTCGTAAGCTGTAATGCAAGTAGCGTATGCGCT
CACGCAACTGGTCCAGAACCTTGACCGAACGCAGCGGTGGTAACGGCGCAGTGGCGGTTTTCATGGCTTG
TTATGACTGTTTTTTTGGGGTACAGTCTATGCCTCGGGCATCCAAGCAGCAAGCGCGTTACGCCGTGGGT
CGATGTTTGATGTTATGGAGCAGCAACGATGTTACGCAGCAGGGCAGTCGCCCTAAAACAAAGTTAAACA
TTATGAGGGAAGCGGTGATCGCCGAAGTATCGACTCAACTATCAGAGGTAGTTGGCGTCATCGAGCGCCA
TCTCGAACCGACGTTGCTGGCCGTACATTTGTACGGCTCCGCAGTGGATGGCGGCCTGAAGCCACACAGT
GATATTGATTTGCTGGTTACGGTGACCGTAAGGCTTGATGAAACAACGCGGCGAGCTTTGATCAACGACC
TTTTGGAAACTTCGGCTTCCCCTGGAGAGAGCGAGATTCTCCGCGCTGTAGAAGTCACCATTGTTGTGCA
CGACGACATCATTCCGTGGCGTTATCCAGCTAAGCGCGAACTGCAATTTGGAGAATGGCAGCGCAATGAC
ATTCTTGCAGGTATCTTCGAGCCAGCCACGATCGACATTGATCTGGCTATCTTGCTGACAAAAGCAAGAG
AACATAGCGTTGCCTTGGTAGGTCCAGCGGCGGAGGAACTCTTTGATCCGGTTCCTGAACAGGATCTATT
TGAGGCGCTAAATGAAACCTTAACGCTATGGAACTCGCCGCCCGACTGGGCTGGCGATGAGCGAAATGTA
GTGCTTACGTTGTCCCGCATTTGGTACAGCGCAGTAACCGGCAAAATCGCGCCGAAGGATGTCGCTGCCG
ACTGGGCAATGGAGCGCCTGCCGGCCCAGTATCAGCCCGTCATACTTGAAGCTAGACAGGCTTATCTTGG
ACAAGAAGAAGATCGCTTGGCCTCGCGCGCAGATCAGTTGGAAGAATTTGTCCACTACGTGAAAGGCGAG
ATCACCAAGGTAGTCGGCAAATAACCCTCGAGCCACCCATGACCAAAATCCCTTAACGTGAGTTACGCGT
CGTTCCACTGAGCGTCAGACCCCGTAGAAAAGATCAAAGGATCTTCTTGAGATCCTTTTTTTCTGCGCGT
AATCTGCTGCTTGCAAACAAAAAAACCACCGCTACCAGCGGTGGTTTGTTTGCCGGATCAAGAGCTACCA
ACTCTTTTTCCGAAGGTAACTGGCTTCAGCAGAGCGCAGATACCAAATACTGTCCTTCTAGTGTAGCCGT
AGTTAGGCCACCACTTCAAGAACTCTGTAGCACCGCCTACATACCTCGCTCTGCTAATCCTGTTACCAGT
GGCTGCTGCCAGTGGCGATAAGTCGTGTCTTACCGGGTTGGACTCAAGACGATAGTTACCGGATAAGGCG
CAGCGGTCGGGCTGAACGGGGGGTTCGTGCACACAGCCCAGCTTGGAGCGAACGACCTACACCGAACTGA
GATACCTACAGCGTGAGCATTGAGAAAGCGCCACGCTTCCCGAAGGGAGAAAGGCGGACAGGTATCCGGT
AAGCGGCAGGGTCGGAACAGGAGAGCGCACGAGGGAGCTTCCAGGGGGAAACGCCTGGTATCTTTATAGT
CCTGTCGGGTTTCGCCACCTCTGACTTGAGCGTCGATTTTTGTGATGCTCGTCAGGGGGGCGGAGCCTAT
GGAAAAACGCCAGCAACGCGGCCTTTTTACGGTTCCTGGCCTTTTGCTGGCCTTTTGCTCACATGTTCTT
TCCTGCGTTATCCCCTGATTCTGTGGATAACCGTATTACCGCCTTTGAGTGAGCTGATACCGCTCGCCGC
AGCCGAACGACCGAGCGCAGCGAGTCAGTGAGCGAGGAAGCGGAAGAGCGCCCAATACGCAAACCGCCTC
TCCCCGCGCGTTGGCCGATTCATTAATGCAGCTGGCACGACAGGTTTCCCGACTGGAAAGCGGGCAGTGA
GCGCAACGCAATTAATACGCGTACCGCTAGCCAGGAAGAGTTTGTAGAAACGCAAAAAGGCCATCCGTCA
GGATGGCCTTCTGCTTAGTTTGATGCCTGGCAGTTTATGGCGGGCGTCCTGCCCGCCACCCTCCGGGCCG
TTGCTTCACAACGTTCAAATCCGCTCCCGGCGGATTTGTCCTACTCAGGAGAGCGTTCACCGACAAACAA
CAGATAAAACGAAAGGCCCAGTCTTCCGACTGAGCCTTTCGTTTTATTTGATGCCTGGCAGTTCCCTACT
CTCGCGTTAACGCTAGCATGGATGTTTTCCCAGTCACGACGTTGTAAAACGACGGCCAGTCTTAAG
