>Addgene plasmid #63333 | pFusX2-51 | addgene partial sequence | sequence record 115419 | pCR8_R1 5'-cgaaccgaacaggcttatgt-3'
GTGCGTCACCCGGCAACCTTGGGTAGCAGCGAAGTCGAGGCATTTCTGTCCTGGCTGGTCTAGACGTCTC
GCCATGGTCCTGGCACAGCACCGGCAACAGCCGCTGCACCGTTTCGAGCGCTTGCTTGCCGCCATTGTTG
CTGGCGATAGCCACCACTTGGTCCGGGGTCAGGCCATGGTCCTGGCACAGCACCGGCAACAGCCGCTGCA
CCGTTTCGAGCGCTTGCTTGCCGCCAATGTTGCTGGCGATAGCCACCACTTGGTCCGGGGTCAGGCCATG
GTCCTGGCACAGCACCGGCAACAGCCGCTGCACCGTTTCGAGCGCTTGCTTGCCGCCACCGTTGCTGGCG
ATAGCCACCACTTGGTCCGGGGTCAGGGAGACGCTTAAGACTGGCCGTCGTTTTACAACGTCGTGACTGG
GAAAACATCCATGCTAGCGTTAACGCGAGAGTAGGGAACTGCCAGGCATCAAATAAAACGAAAGGCTCAG
TCGGAAGACTGGGCCTTTCGTTTTATCTGTTGTTTGTCGGTGAACGCTCTCCTGAGTAGGACAAATCCGC
CGGGAGCGGATTTGAACGTTGTGAAGCAACGGCCCGGAGGGTGGCGGGCAGGACGCCCGCCATAAACTGC
CAGGCATCAAACTAAGCAGAAGGCCATCCTGACGGATGGCCTTTTTGCGTTTCTACAAACTCTTCCTGGC
TAGCGGTACGCGTATTAATTGCGTTGCGCTCACTGCC
